Addgene plasmid #113482: pcDNA5FRT/TO-VCPIP1-Strep-HA
Purpose: Expression of human VCPIP1 with C-terminal strep-HA tag
Depositing lab: Hemmo Meyer. Depositing organization: Universitaet Duisburg-Essen. Publication: AP-SWATH reveals direct involvement of VCP/p97 in integrated stress response signaling through facilitating CReP/PPP1R15B degradation. Hulsmann J, Kravic B, Weith M, Gstaiger M, Aebersold RH, Collins BC, Meyer H. Mol Cell Proteomics. 2018 Mar 29. pii: RA117.000471. doi: 10.1074/mcp.RA117.000471. PubMed 29599191.
Backbone
  Vector backbone: pcDNA5-FRT-TO-cSH-GW
  Backbone manufacturer: Ruedi Aebersold
  Backbone size w/o insert (bp): 7017
  Vector type: Mammalian Expression
  Selectable markers: Hygromycin
Growth in bacteria
  Bacterial resistance: Ampicillin, 100 μg/mL
  Growth temperature: 37°C
  Growth strain: DH5alpha
  Copy number: High Copy
Gene/Insert
  Gene/Insert name: VCPIP1 (alt names: VCIP135; valosin containing protein (p97)/p47 complex interacting protein 1)
  Species: H. sapiens (human)
  Mutation: wildtype without stop codon
  Entrez Gene: VCPIP1 (a.k.a. DUBA3, VCIP135)
  Promoter: CMV
  Tag / fusion protein: 2xstrep-HA (C terminal on insert)
  Cloning method: Gateway Cloning
  Sequencing primers: 5′ CMV-F; 3′ BGH-rev
Terms and licenses: Academic/Nonprofit Terms; Industry Terms: Not Available to Industry
How to cite: pcDNA5FRT/TO-VCPIP1-Strep-HA was a gift from Hemmo Meyer (Addgene plasmid # 113482 ; http://n2t.net/addgene:113482 ; RRID:Addgene_113482)
