[The description below was written by a language model from this plasmid's Addgene catalogue record and pLannotate feature annotations shown in this document.]
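Description:
pcDNA5FRT/TO-VCPIP1-Strep-HA is a mammalian expression plasmid built on the Gateway-adapted pcDNA5-FRT-TO-cSH-GW backbone, carrying the human VCPIP1 (VCIP135) open reading frame. It is propagated in E. coli as a high-copy plasmid through a ColE1/pUC-type origin with ampicillin selection (AmpR under its own bla promoter). The sequenced record is about 9.0 kb. The wild-type VCPIP1 coding sequence, cloned without its stop codon, sits between attB1 and attB2 sites left by Gateway recombination. This lets translation read through attB2 into a C-terminal 2xStrep-HA tag supplied by the vector. The tag itself is not picked out in the feature table, but there is unannotated sequence between attB2 and the bGH polyadenylation signal where it would lie.

Transcription is driven by the CMV enhancer and immediate-early promoter. The short "PLtetO-1" and "TRE3GV" fragments annotated just downstream most likely correspond to the tet operator sites of the TO design. These make expression repressible by Tet repressor and inducible with tetracycline or doxycycline in repressor-expressing cells. Downstream of the expression cassette, an FRT site directly precedes a hygromycin resistance gene with no annotated promoter of its own, followed by an SV40 poly(A) signal. In this arrangement, FLP-mediated integration into a genomic FRT landing site in a suitable host line places HygR behind a resident promoter, so hygromycin selects for single-copy, isogenic integrants. The remaining small hits (ble, lacI, f1 ori and SV40 promoter fragments) appear to be backbone remnants.

The recorded purpose is expression of C-terminally Strep-HA-tagged human VCPIP1. The associated publication used affinity-purification mass spectrometry to study VCP/p97, which suggests use of the tagged protein as a purification bait.
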