Features (pLannotate 1.2.2; 23 found; start..end, strand, type, name):
    152..531     +  enhancer       CMV enhancer: human cytomegalovirus immediate early enhancer
    532..735     +  promoter       CMV promoter: human cytomegalovirus (CMV) immediate early promoter
    737..756     +  promoter       PLtetO-1 promoter (fragment): modified phage lambda PL promoter with tet operator sites (Lutz and Bujard, 1997)
    758..777     +  promoter       PLtetO-1 promoter (fragment): modified phage lambda PL promoter with tet operator sites (Lutz and Bujard, 1997)
    785..818     +  promoter       TRE3GV promoter (fragment): 3rd-generation Tet-responsive promoter that can be activated by binding of Tet-On® 3G, optimized for retroviral and lentiviral vectors
    954..971     +  protein_bind   attB1 (fragment): mutant version of attB; core recombination site for the Gateway® BP reaction BP Clonase™
    977..4642    +  CDS            VCPIP1: VCIP1_HUMAN - Also known as KIAA1850 From Homo sapiens (Human).
   4647..4671    -  protein_bind   attB2: mutant version of attB; recombination site for the Gateway® BP reaction BP Clonase™
   4908..5132    +  polyA_signal   bGH poly(A) signal: bovine growth hormone polyadenylation signal
   5136..5157    +  promoter       SV40 promoter (fragment): SV40 enhancer and early promoter
   5178..5411    +  rep_origin     f1 ori (fragment) (sequence partly withheld): f1 bacteriophage origin of replication; arrow indicates direction of (+) strand synthesis
   5416..5463    +  protein_bind   FRT: FLP-mediated recombination occurs in the 8-bp core sequence TCTAGAAA (Turan and Bode, 2011). FLP recombinase from the Saccharomyces cerevisiae 2μ plasmid
   5471..6493    +  CDS            HygR: aminoglycoside phosphotransferase from E. coli; aph(4)-Ia; confers resistance to hygromycin
   6503..6628    +  CDS            ble (fragment): BLE_KLEPN - Experimental evidence at protein level: Swiss-Prot protein existence level 1. Binding protein with a strong affinity to the bleomycin family of antibiotics. Binds to CL990; an antimitotic-antibiotic compound. From Klebsiella pneumoniae.
   6623..6744    +  polyA_signal   SV40 poly(A) signal: SV40 polyadenylation signal
   6817..6833    -  protein_bind   lac operator: The lac repressor binds to the lac operator to inhibit transcription in E. coli. This inhibition can be relieved by adding lactose or isopropyl-β-D-thiogalactopyranoside (IPTG). lac repressor encoded by lacI
   6841..6871    -  promoter       lac promoter: promoter for the E. coli lac operon
   6886..6907    -  protein_bind   CAP binding site: CAP binding activates transcription in the presence of cAMP. E. coli catabolite activator protein
   6920..7012    -  CDS            lacI (fragment): lac repressor; lacI; The lac repressor binds to the lac operator to inhibit transcription in E. coli. This inhibition can be relieved by adding lactose or isopropyl-β-D-thiogalactopyranoside (IPTG).
   7195..7783    -  rep_origin     ori: high-copy-number ColE1/pMB1/pBR322/pUC origin of replication
   7954..8814    -  CDS            AmpR: β-lactamase; bla; confers resistance to ampicillin, carbenicillin, and related antibiotics
   8815..8919    -  promoter       AmpR promoter: bla
   8978..9030    -  misc_feature   bom (fragment): basis of mobility region from pBR322
>Addgene plasmid #113482 | pcDNA5FRT/TO-VCPIP1-Strep-HA | addgene full sequence | sequence record 218419 | Addgene NGS Result
CTCCCTGCTTGTGTGTTGGAGGTCGCTGAGTAGTGCGCGAGCAAAATTTAAGCTACAACAAGGCAAGGCT
TGACCGACAATTGCATGAAGAATCTGCTTAGGGTTAGGCGTTTTGCGCTGCTTCGCGATGTACGGGCCAG
ATATACGCGTTGACATTGATTATTGACTAGTTATTAATAGTAATCAATTACGGGGTCATTAGTTCATAGC
CCATATATGGAGTTCCGCGTTACATAACTTACGGTAAATGGCCCGCCTGGCTGACCGCCCAACGACCCCC
GCCCATTGACGTCAATAATGACGTATGTTCCCATAGTAACGCCAATAGGGACTTTCCATTGACGTCAATG
GGTGGAGTATTTACGGTAAACTGCCCACTTGGCAGTACATCAAGTGTATCATATGCCAAGTACGCCCCCT
ATTGACGTCAATGACGGTAAATGGCCCGCCTGGCATTATGCCCAGTACATGACCTTATGGGACTTTCCTA
CTTGGCAGTACATCTACGTATTAGTCATCGCTATTACCATGGTGATGCGGTTTTGGCAGTACATCAATGG
GCGTGGATAGCGGTTTGACTCACGGGGATTTCCAAGTCTCCACCCCATTGACGTCAATGGGAGTTTGTTT
TGGCACCAAAATCAACGGGACTTTCCAAAATGTCGTAACAACTCCGCCCCATTGACGCAAATGGGCGGTA
GGCGTGTACGGTGGGAGGTCTATATAAGCAGAGCTCTCCCTATCAGTGATAGAGATCTCCCTATCAGTGA
TAGAGATCGTCGACGAGCTCGTTTAGTGAACCGTCAGATCGCCTGGAGACGCCATCCACGCTGTTTTGAC
CTCCATAGAAGACACCGGGACCGATCCAGCCTCCGGACTCTAGCGTTTAAACTTAAGCTTGGTACCGAGC
TCGGATCCACTAGTCCAGTGTGGTGGAATTCTGCAGATATCAACAAGTTTGTACAAAAAAGTTGGCATGT
CTCAGCCGCCGCCGCCGCCGCCTCCGTTGCCGCCGCCACCTCCTCCCCCTGAGGCTCCACAGACTCCGTC
GTCCTTGGCGTCGGCGGCTGCTTCGGGGGGGCTTTTGAAGCGGAGAGACCGGAGAATCCTTTCCGGGAGC
TGCCCGGATCCGAAGTGTCAGGCGCGTCTATTTTTCCCGGCCTCCGGTTCTGTCAGCATCGAGTGTACCG
AGTGCGGCCAGCGGCACGAGCAGCAACAGCTGCTGGGGGTTGAGGAGGTGACCGACCCGGACGTAGTGCT
ACACAACCTGCTGCGGAACGCGCTGCTCGGGGTTACGGGGGCACCCAAGAAGAACACGGAACTGGTAAAG
GTGATGGGCCTTTCCAACTATCACTGCAAATTGTTGTCGCCCATATTAGCTCGCTATGGAATGGACAAAC
AGACAGGCCGGGCCAAGCTTCTCCGGGACATGAACCAGGGCGAACTGTTCGATTGCGCCTTACTGGGTGA
CCGCGCCTTCCTCATAGAACCAGAGCATGTTAACACTGTGGGCTATGGCAAGGACCGCTCCGGAAGCCTC
CTGTATTTGCATGACACTCTGGAGGACATTAAGCGGGCCAATAAAAGCCAGGAATGTCTCATTCCAGTGC
ATGTGGACGGGGATGGACACTGCTTGGTGCATGCTGTGTCTCGGGCTCTAGTAGGCCGAGAGCTCTTCTG
GCATGCCTTAAGAGAGAATCTTAAACAGCACTTTCAGCAGCACCTGGCCCGATATCAAGCTCTGTTCCAT
GACTTCATTGATGCTGCTGAGTGGGAGGACATTATCAATGAGTGTGACCCTCTGTTTGTACCACCTGAGG
GTGTTCCCTTGGGCCTGAGGAATATCCACATATTTGGTCTTGCCAATGTGCTACATCGTCCTATTATTCT
GTTAGATTCCCTCAGTGGCATGAGAAGCTCTGGTGATTATTCAGCCACCTTTCTACCTGGGCTCATCCCT
GCAGAGAAGTGCACTGGGAAAGATGGTCATTTGAACAAACCAATCTGTATTGCATGGAGCAGCTCCGGTA
GAAACCATTATATCCCCTTGGTAGGCATAAAAGGGGCTGCTTTGCCCAAACTGCCTATGAATTTGCTTCC
TAAAGCATGGGGTGTGCCTCAGGACCTTATTAAAAAGTACATAAAACTTGAAGAGGATGGTGGTTGTGTT
ATTGGAGGTGACAGAAGTTTGCAAGATAAATACTTACTTAGGCTTGTTGCTGCTATGGAAGAAGTCTTTA
TGGACAAACATGGTATCCATCCTAGTTTGGTTGCTGATGTCCATCAGTATTTCTACAGAAGGACTGGAGT
GATAGGAGTTCAGCCTGAGGAAGTCACAGCAGCTGCTAAAAAAGCAGTAATGGATAATCGCCTTCACAAA
TGTTTGCTCTGTGGTGCCCTTTCTGAACTTCATGTTCCTCCAGAGTGGTTGGCTCCTGGAGGGAAATTGT
ATAACCTGGCAAAAAGTACTCATGGACAGCTGAGGACTGACAAAAATTACAGCTTTCCCTTGAACAATTT
GGTTTGCTCATATGATTCAGTGAAAGATGTTCTGGTACCAGACTATGGAATGAGTAACCTAACAGCTTGT
AATTGGTGCCATGGCACATCTGTGCGAAAGGTCAGAGGAGATGGGTCTATTGTGTATTTGGATGGAGACA
GAACTAATTCTAGGTCCACTGGTGGCAAATGTGGTTGTGGATTCAAACACTTTTGGGATGGTAAGGAGTA
TGACAATCTACCAGAAGCTTTCCCTATTACTTTAGAATGGGGTGGAAGAGTGGTCAGAGAAACAGTATAT
TGGTTCCAGTATGAAAGTGATTCATCTTTGAATAGTAATGTTTACGATGTTGCAATGAAACTTGTTACCA
AGCACTTTCCAGGTGAATTTGGGAGTGAAATCCTAGTTCAGAAAGTTGTCCACACTATATTGCATCAGAC
TGCCAAAAAGAATCCCGATGATTATACTCCTGTAAATATAGATGGTGCTCACGCCCAAAGAGTTGGAGAT
GTTCAAGGACAAGAATCAGAGTCTCAGCTCCCAACTAAAATTATTCTTACTGGACAGAAAACAAAAACTT
TGCACAAGGAGGAGTTAAACATGAGTAAAACTGAAAGAACTATTCAACAGAATATTACGGAACAGGCTTC
TGTAATGCAGAAACGGAAAACAGAGAAGTTAAAACAAGAACAAAAAGGGCAACCCAGGACTGTTTCTCCC
AGTACCATTCGTGATGGTCCATCCTCTGCACCTGCTACACCTACCAAGGCTCCCTATTCACCGACAACTT
CTAAGGAGAAGAAGATCCGAATCACAACTAATGATGGACGACAGTCCATGGTTACCCTTAAGTCTTCAAC
AACCTTTTTTGAACTTCAGGAAAGTATAGCCAGAGAATTCAACATTCCTCCATATTTACAGTGTATTCGA
TACGGGTTTCCTCCTAAAGAGTTAATGCCACCACAGGCAGGAATGGAAAAGGAACCAGTTCCTTTACAGC
ATGGCGACAGAATTACAATAGAAATTCTAAAAAGTAAAGCTGAAGGTGGTCAGTCTGCTGCAGCACACTC
AGCCCACACTGTGAAACAAGAAGATATTGCTGTTACTGGTAAACTGTCATCTAAGGAACTTCAGGAGCAA
GCTGAAAAAGAAATGTACTCCTTGTGTCTTTTAGCAACATTAATGGGAGAAGATGTATGGTCTTATGCAA
AGGGACTTCCTCACATGTTTCAGCAGGGTGGTGTATTCTACAGTATTATGAAGAAAACCATGGGTATGGC
TGATGGCAAGCATTGTACTTTTCCACATCTGCCTGGCAAAACCTTTGTCTATAATGCTTCTGAAGATAGA
CTGGAATTGTGTGTGGATGCTGCAGGACATTTCCCCATTGGTCCTGATGTTGAAGATTTAGTTAAAGAGG
CTGTAAGTCAGGTTCGAGCAGAGGCTACTACAAGAAGTAGGGAATCAAGTCCCTCACATGGGCTATTAAA
ACTAGGTAGTGGTGGAGTAGTGAAAAAGAAATCTGAGCAACTTCATAACGTAACTGCCTTTCAGGGAAAA
GGGCATTCTTTAGGAACTGCATCTGGTAACCCACACCTTGATCCAAGAGCTAGGGAAACTTCAGTTGTAA
GAAAGCATAATACAGGGACAGACTTTAGTAATAGTTCCACTAAAACAGAGCCTTCTGTATTCACAGCTTC
TTCTAGTAATAGTGAGCTTATTCGAATAGCTCCTGGAGTAGTAACAATGAGAGACGGCAGGCAGCTTGAT
CCTGATTTGGTTGAGGCCCAGCGAAAAAAATTGCAGGAAATGGTTTCTTCTATTCAGGCTTCAATGGACA
GGCACCTTCGGGATCAAAGTACAGAGCAGTCACCATCTGATCTTCCTCAAAGGAAAACAGAAGTTGTGAG
TTCTTCTGCAAAGTCTGGGAGTCTTCAGACTGGTTTGCCTGAATCTTTTCCTTTAACTGGTGGTACTGAA
AATTTGAATACAGAAACAACTGATGGCTGTGTAGCAGATGCACTGGGAGCAGCCTTTGCCACAAGGTCAA
AAGCACAAAGGGGAAATTCCGTGGAGGAGCTTGAAGAGATGGATAGTCAAGATGCTGAGATGACTAACAC
AACTGAGCCAATGGATCACTCTTGCTACCCAACTTTCTTGTACAAAGTGGTTGATATCAAGGCCGCCGAC
ATCACCAGCCTGTACAAGAAAGTGGGGTGGAGCCATCCCCAGTTCGAGAAGGGCGGAGGATCTGGCGGCG
GAAGCGGCGGAGGAAGCTGGTCCCACCCTCAGTTTGAGAAAGGCACCGAGCTGGGCAGCACCATGGCCAG
CTACCCCTACGACGTGCCCGACTACGCCTGATGACTCGAGTCTAGAGGGCCCGTTTAAACCCGCTGATCA
GCCTCGACTGTGCCTTCTAGTTGCCAGCCATCTGTTGTTTGCCCCTCCCCCGTGCCTTCCTTGACCCTGG
AAGGTGCCACTCCCACTGTCCTTTCCTAATAAAATGAGGAAATTGCATCGCATTGTCTGAGTAGGTGTCA
TTCTATTCTGGGGGGTGGGGTGGGGCAGGACAGCAAGGGGGAGGATTGGGAAGACAATAGCAGGCATGCT
GGGGATGCGGTGGGCTCTATGGCTTCTGAGGCGGAAAGAACCAGCTGGGGCTCTAGGGGGTATCCCC
[124 nt withheld, positions 5178-5301]
C
[91 nt withheld, positions 5303-5393]
AGGGTGATGGTTCACGTACCTAGAAGTTCCTATTCCGAAGTTCCTATTCTCTAGAAAGTATAGGAACTTC
CTTGGCCAAAAAGCCTGAACTCACCGCGACGTCTGTCGAGAAGTTTCTGATCGAAAAGTTCGACAGCGTC
TCCGACCTGATGCAGCTCTCGGAGGGCGAAGAATCTCGTGCTTTCAGCTTCGATGTAGGAGGGCGTGGAT
ATGTCCTGCGGGTAAATAGCTGCGCCGATGGTTTCTACAAAGATCGTTATGTTTATCGGCACTTTGCATC
GGCCGCGCTCCCGATTCCGGAAGTGCTTGACATTGGGGAATTCAGCGAGAGCCTGACCTATTGCATCTCC
CGCCGTGCACAGGGTGTCACGTTGCAAGACCTGCCTGAAACCGAACTGCCCGCTGTTCTGCAGCCGGTCG
CGGAGGCCATGGATGCGATCGCTGCGGCCGATCTTAGCCAGACGAGCGGGTTCGGCCCATTCGGACCGCA
AGGAATCGGTCAATACACTACATGGCGTGATTTCATATGCGCGATTGCTGATCCCCATGTGTATCACTGG
CAAACTGTGATGGACGACACCGTCAGTGCGTCCGTCGCGCAGGCTCTCGATGAGCTGATGCTTTGGGCCG
AGGACTGCCCCGAAGTCCGGCACCTCGTGCACGCGGATTTCGGCTCCAACAATGTCCTGACGGACAATGG
CCGCATAACAGCGGTCATTGACTGGAGCGAGGCGATGTTCGGGGATTCCCAATACGAGGTCGCCAACATC
TTCTTCTGGAGGCCGTGGTTGGCTTGTATGGAGCAGCAGACGCGCTACTTCGAGCGGAGGCATCCGGAGC
TTGCAGGATCGCCGCGGCTCCGGGCGTATATGCTCCGCATTGGTCTTGACCAACTCTATCAGAGCTTGGT
TGACGGCAATTTCGATGATGCAGCTTGGGCGCAGGGTCGATGCGACGCAATCGTCCGATCCGGAGCCGGG
ACTGTCGGGCGTACACAAATCGCCCGCAGAAGCGCGGCCGTCTGGACCGATGGCTGTGTAGAAGTACTCG
CCGATAGTGGAAACCGACGCCCCAGCACTCGTCCGAGGGCAAAGGAATAGCACGTACTACGAGATTTCGA
TTCCACCGCCGCCTTCTATGAAAGGTTGGGCTTCGGAATCGTTTTCCGGGACGCCGGCTGGATGATCCTC
CAGCGCGGGGATCTCATGCTGGAGTTCTTCGCCCACCCCAACTTGTTTATTGCAGCTTATAATGGTTACA
AATAAAGCAATAGCATCACAAATTTCACAAATAAAGCATTTTTTTCACTGCATTCTAGTTGTGGTTTGTC
CAAACTCATCAATGTATCTTATCATGTCTGTATACCGTCGACCTCTAGCTAGAGCTTGGCGTAATCATGG
TCATAGCTGTTTCCTGTGTGAAATTGTTATCCGCTCACAATTCCACACAACATACGAGCCGGAAGCATAA
AGTGTAAAGCCTGGGGTGCCTAATGAGTGAGCTAACTCACATTAATTGCGTTGCGCTCACTGCCCGCTTT
CCAGTCGGGAAACCTGTCGTGCCAGCTGCATTAATGAATCGGCCAACGCGCGGGGAGAGGCGGTTTGCGT
ATTGGGCGCTCTTCCGCTTCCTCGCTCACTGACTCGCTGCGCTCGGTCGTTCGGCTGCGGCGAGCGGTAT
CAGCTCACTCAAAGGCGGTAATACGGTTATCCACAGAATCAGGGGATAACGCAGGAAAGAACATGTGAGC
AAAAGGCCAGCAAAAGGCCAGGAACCGTAAAAAGGCCGCGTTGCTGGCGTTTTTCCATAGGCTCCGCCCC
CCTGACGAGCATCACAAAAATCGACGCTCAAGTCAGAGGTGGCGAAACCCGACAGGACTATAAAGATACC
AGGCGTTTCCCCCTGGAAGCTCCCTCGTGCGCTCTCCTGTTCCGACCCTGCCGCTTACCGGATACCTGTC
CGCCTTTCTCCCTTCGGGAAGCGTGGCGCTTTCTCATAGCTCACGCTGTAGGTATCTCAGTTCGGTGTAG
GTCGTTCGCTCCAAGCTGGGCTGTGTGCACGAACCCCCCGTTCAGCCCGACCGCTGCGCCTTATCCGGTA
ACTATCGTCTTGAGTCCAACCCGGTAAGACACGACTTATCGCCACTGGCAGCAGCCACTGGTAACAGGAT
TAGCAGAGCGAGGTATGTAGGCGGTGCTACAGAGTTCTTGAAGTGGTGGCCTAACTACGGCTACACTAGA
AGAACAGTATTTGGTATCTGCGCTCTGCTGAAGCCAGTTACCTTCGGAAAAAGAGTTGGTAGCTCTTGAT
CCGGCAAACAAACCACCGCTGGTAGCGGTGGTTTTTTTGTTTGCAAGCAGCAGATTACGCGCAGAAAAAA
AGGATCTCAAGAAGATCCTTTGATCTTTTCTACGGGGTCTGACGCTCAGTGGAACGAAAACTCACGTTAA
GGGATTTTGGTCATGAGATTATCAAAAAGGATCTTCACCTAGATCCTTTTAAATTAAAAATGAAGTTTTA
AATCAATCTAAAGTATATATGAGTAAACTTGGTCTGACAGTTACCAATGCTTAATCAGTGAGGCACCTAT
CTCAGCGATCTGTCTATTTCGTTCATCCATAGTTGCCTGACTCCCCGTCGTGTAGATAACTACGATACGG
GAGGGCTTACCATCTGGCCCCAGTGCTGCAATGATACCGCGAGACCCACGCTCACCGGCTCCAGATTTAT
CAGCAATAAACCAGCCAGCCGGAAGGGCCGAGCGCAGAAGTGGTCCTGCAACTTTATCCGCCTCCATCCA
GTCTATTAATTGTTGCCGGGAAGCTAGAGTAAGTAGTTCGCCAGTTAATAGTTTGCGCAACGTTGTTGCC
ATTGCTACAGGCATCGTGGTGTCACGCTCGTCGTTTGGTATGGCTTCATTCAGCTCCGGTTCCCAACGAT
CAAGGCGAGTTACATGATCCCCCATGTTGTGCAAAAAAGCGGTTAGCTCCTTCGGTCCTCCGATCGTTGT
CAGAAGTAAGTTGGCCGCAGTGTTATCACTCATGGTTATGGCAGCACTGCATAATTCTCTTACTGTCATG
CCATCCGTAAGATGCTTTTCTGTGACTGGTGAGTACTCAACCAAGTCATTCTGAGAATAGTGTATGCGGC
GACCGAGTTGCTCTTGCCCGGCGTCAATACGGGATAATACCGCGCCACATAGCAGAACTTTAAAAGTGCT
CATCATTGGAAAACGTTCTTCGGGGCGAAAACTCTCAAGGATCTTACCGCTGTTGAGATCCAGTTCGATG
TAACCCACTCGTGCACCCAACTGATCTTCAGCATCTTTTACTTTCACCAGCGTTTCTGGGTGAGCAAAAA
CAGGAAGGCAAAATGCCGCAAAAAAGGGAATAAGGGCGACACGGAAATGTTGAATACTCATACTCTTCCT
TTTTCAATATTATTGAAGCATTTATCAGGGTTATTGTCTCATGAGCGGATACATATTTGAATGTATTTAG
AAAAATAAACAAATAGGGGTTCCGCGCACATTTCCCCGAAAAGTGCCACCTGACGTCGACGGATCGGGAG
ATCTCCCGATCCCCTATGGTGCACTCTCAGTACAATCTGCTCTGATGCCGCATAGTTAAGCCAGTATCTG
